>Addgene plasmid #47500 | 5HT6-mCherry-G-GECO1.0 | addgene full sequence | sequence record 343661 | Addgene NGS Result
CGTTACATAACTTACGGTAAATGGCCCGCCTGGCTGACCGCCCAACGACCCCCGCCCATTGACGTCAATA
ATGACGTATGTTCCCATAGTAACGCCAATAGGGACTTTCCATTGACGTCAATGGGTGGAGTATTTACGGT
AAACTGCCCACTTGGCAGTACATCAAGTGTATCATATGCCAAGTACGCCCCCTATTGACGTCAATGACGG
TAAATGGCCCGCCTGGCATTATGCCCAGTACATGACCTTATGGGACTTTCCTACTTGGCAGTACATCTAC
GTATTAGTCATCGCTATTACCATGGTGATGCGGTTTTGGCAGTACATCAATGGGCGTGGATAGCGGTTTG
ACTCACGGGGATTTCCAAGTCTCCACCCCATTGACGTCAATGGGAGTTTGTTTTGGCACCAAAATCAACG
GGACTTTCCAAAATGTCGTAACAACTCCGCCCCATTGACGCAAATGGGCGGTAGGCGTGTACGGTGGGAG
GTCTATATAAGCAGAGCTGGTTTAGTGAACCGTCAGATCCGCTAGCGCCACCATGGTTCCAGAGCCCGGC
CCTGTCAACAGTAGCACCCCAGCCTGGGGCCCCGGGCCACCGCCAGCCCCAGGGGGCAGCGGCTGGGTGG
CCGCTGCGCTGTGCGTGGTCATCGTGCTGACGGCAGCCGCCAATTCGCTGCTGATCGCGCTCATCTGCAC
GCAGCCCGCGCTGCGCAACACGTCTAACTTCTTCCTGGTGTCGCTCTTCACGTCGGACCTGATGGTGGGA
TTGGTGGTGATGCCCCCAGCCATGCTGAACGCGCTGTATGGGCGCTGGGTACTAGCTCGCGGCCTCTGTC
TGCTTTGGACCGCCTTCGACGTGATGTGCTGCAGCGCCTCCATTCTCAACCTCTGCCTCATCAGCCTGGA
CCGCTACCTGCTCATCCTCTCGCCGCTGCGCTACAAGCTGCGCATGACAGCCCCGCGTGCCCTGGCGCTC
ATCCTGGGTGCCTGGAGCCTCGCCGCGCTGGCCTCCTTCCTGCCCCTCTTGCTGGGCTGGCATGAACTGG
GCAAAGCTCGAACATCTGCCCCGGGCCAGTGCCGCCTATTGGCCAGCCTGCCTTATGTCCTCGTGGCGTC
CGGCGTCACCTTTTTCCTGCCTTCGGGTGCCATCTGCTTCACCTACTGCAGGATCTTGCTGGCTGCCCGC
AAGCAGGCGGTGCAAGTGGCCTCGCTCACCACGGGCACGGCTACGGCTGGCCAGGCCTTGGAAACCTTGC
AGGTGCCCAGGACACCACGCCCAGGGATGGAGTCTGCTGACAGTAGGCGTCTGACCACCAAGCATAGCAG
GAAGGCCTTGAAGGCCAGCCTGACCCTCGGCATCCTGCTGAGCATGTTCTTTGTCACCTGGCTGCCCTTC
TTTGTGGCCAGCATAGCTCAGGCCGTATGTGACTGCATCTCTCCAGGTCTCTTCGATGTCCTCACATGGC
TGGGATACTGTAATAGCACCATGAACCCTATCATCTATCCCCTCTTCATGCGGGACTTCAAGAGGGCCCT
GGGCAGGTTCGTGCCGTGTGTCCACTGTCCCCCGGAGCACCGGGCCAGCCCCGCCTCCCCCTCCATGTGG
ACCTCTCACAGTGGTGCCAGGCCAGGCCTCAGCCTGCAGCAGGTGCTGCCCCTGCCTCTGCCACCCAACT
CAGATTCAGACTCAGCTTCAGGGGGCACCTCGGGCCTGCAGCTCACAGCCCAGCTTTTGCTGCCTGGAGA
GGCGACCCGGGACCCCCCGCCACCCACCAGGGCCCCTACTGTGGTCAACTTCTTCGTCACAGACTCTGTG
GAGCCTGAGATACGGCAGCATCCACTTGGTTCCCCCATGAACAGTGCTGGTGGTAGCGCAGGAGGACCGG
TCGCCACCATGGTAAGCAAGGGCGAGGAGGATAACATGGCCATCATCAAGGAGTTCATGCGCTTCAAGGT
GCACATGGAGGGCTCCGTGAACGGCCACGAGTTCGAGATCGAGGGCGAGGGCGAGGGCCGCCCCTACGAG
GGCACCCAGACCGCCAAGCTGAAGGTGACCAAGGGTGGCCCCCTGCCCTTCGCCTGGGACATCCTGTCCC
CTCAGTTCATGTACGGCTCCAAGGCCTACGTGAAGCACCCCGCCGACATCCCCGACTACTTGAAGCTGTC
CTTCCCCGAGGGCTTCAAGTGGGAGCGCGTGATGAACTTCGAGGACGGCGGCGTGGTGACCGTGACCCAG
GACTCCTCCCTGCAGGACGGCGAGTTCATCTACAAGGTGAAGCTGCGCGGCACCAACTTCCCCTCCGACG
GCCCCGTAATGCAGAAGAAGACCATGGGCTGGGAGGCCTCCTCCGAGCGGATGTACCCCGAGGACGGCGC
CCTGAAGGGCGAGATCAAGCAGAGGCTGAAGCTGAAGGACGGCGGCCACTACGACGCTGAGGTCAAGACC
ACCTACAAGGCCAAGAAGCCCGTGCAGCTGCCCGGCGCCTACAACGTCAACATCAAGTTGGACATCACCT
CCCACAACGAGGACTACACCATCGTGGAACAGTACGAACGCGCCGAGGGCCGCCACTCCACCGGCGGCAT
GGACGAGCTGTACAAGTCCGGACTCAGATCCACCATGGTCGACTCATCACGTCGTAAGTGGAATAAGACA
GGTCACGCAGTCAGAGCTATAGGTCGGCTGAGCTCACTCGAGAACGTCTATATCAAGGCCGACAAGCAGA
AGAACGGCATCAAGGCGAACTTCAAGATCCGCCACAACATCGAGGACGGCGGCGTGCAGCTCGCCTACCA
CTACCAGCAGAACACCCCCATCGGCGACGGCCCCGTGCTGCTGCCCGACAACCACTACCTGAGCGTGCAG
TCCATACTTTCGAAAGACCCCAACGAGAAGCGCGATCACATGGTCCTGCTGGAGTTCGTGACCGCCGCCG
GGATCACTCTCGGCATGGACGAGCTGTACAAGGGCGGTACCGGAGGGAGCATGGTGAGCAAGGGCGAGGA
GCTGTTCACCGGGGTGGTGCCCATCCAGGTCGAGCTGGACGGCGACGTAAACGGCCACAAGTTCAGCGTG
TCCGGCGAGGGTGAGGGCGATGCCACCTACGGCAAGCTGACCCTGAAGTTCATCTGCACCACCGGCAAGC
TGCCCGTGCCCTGGCCCACCCTCGTGACCACCCTGACCTACGGCGTGCAGTGCTTCAGCCGCTACCCCGA
CCACATGAAGCAGCACGACTTCTTCAAGTCCGCCATGCCCGAAGGCTACATCCAGGAGCGCACCATCTTC
TTCAAGGACGACGGCAACTACAAGACCCGCGCCGAGGTGAAGTTCGAGGGCGACACCCTGGTGAACCGCA
TCGAGCTGAAGGGCATCGACTTCAAGGAGGACGGCAACATCCTGGGGCACAAGCTGGAGTACAACACGCG
TGACCAACTGACTGAAGAGCAGATCGCAGAATTTAAAGAGGCTTTCTCCCTATTTGACAAGGACGGGGAT
GGGACGATAACAACCAAGGAGCTGGGGACGGTGATGCGGTCTCTGGGGCAGAACCCCACAGAAGCAGAGC
TGCAGGACATGATCAATGAAGTAGATGCCGACGGTGACGGCACAATCGACTTCCCTGAGTTCCTGACAAT
GATGGCAAGAAAAATGAAAGACACAGACAGTGAAGAAGAAATTAGAGAAGCGTTCCGTGTGTTTGATAAG
GACGGCAATGGCTACATCGGCGCAGCAGAGCTTCGCCACGTGATGACAAACCTTGGAGAGAAGTTAACAG
ATGAAGAGGTTGATGAAATGATCAGGGTAGCAGACATCGATGGGGATGGTCAGGTAAACTACGAAGAGTT
TGTACAAATGATGACAGCGAAGTAAGAATTCTGCAGTCGACGGTACCGCGGGCCCGGGATCCACCGGATC
TAGATAACTGATCATAATCAGCCATACCACATTTGTAGAGGTTTTACTTGCTTTAAAAAACCTCCCACAC
CTCCCCCTGAACCTGAAACATAAAATGAATGCAATTGTTGTTGTTAACTTGTTTATTGCAGCTTATAATG
GTTACAAATAAAGCAATAGCATCACAAATTTCACAAATAAAGCATTTTTTTCACTGCATTCTAGTTGTGG
TTTGTCCAAACTCATCAATGTATCTTAAGGCGTAAATTGTAAGCGTTAATATTTTGTTAAAATTCGCGTT
AAATTTTTGTTAAATCAGCTCATTTTTTAACCAATAGGCCGAAATCGGCAAAATCCCTTATAAATCAAAA
GAATAGACCGAGATAGGGT
[37 nt withheld, positions 4290-4326]
AAAGAACGTGGACTCCAACGTCAAAGG
[49 nt withheld, positions 4354-4402]
T
[91 nt withheld, positions 4404-4494]
G
[124 nt withheld, positions 4496-4619]
CAGGTGGCACTTTTCGGGGAAATGTGCGCGGAACCCCTATTTGTTTATTTTTCTAAATACATTCAAATAT
GTATCCGCTCATGAGACAATAACCCTGATAAATGCTTCAATAATATTGAAAAAGGAAGAGTCCTGAGGCG
GAAAGAACCAGCTGTGGAATGTGTGTCAGTTAGGGTGTGGAAAGTCCCCAGGCTCCCCAGCAGGCAGAAG
TATGCAAAGCATGCATCTCAATTAGTCAGCAACCAGGTGTGGAAAGTCCCCAGGCTCCCCAGCAGGCAGA
AGTATGCAAAGCATGCATCTCAATTAGTCAGCAACCATAGTCCCGCCCCTAACTCCGCCCATCCCGCCCC
TAACTCCGCCCAGTTCCGCCCATTCTCCGCCCCATGGCTGACTAATTTTTTTTATTTATGCAGAGGCCGA
GGCCGCCTCGGCCTCTGAGCTATTCCAGAAGTAGTGAGGAGGCTTTTTTGGAGGCCTAGGCTTTTGCAAA
GATCGATCAAGAGACAGGATGAGGATCGTTTCGCATGATTGAACAAGATGGATTGCACGCAGGTTCTCCG
GCCGCTTGGGTGGAGAGGCTATTCGGCTATGACTGGGCACAACAGACAATCGGCTGCTCTGATGCCGCCG
TGTTCCGGCTGTCAGCGCAGGGGCGCCCGGTTCTTTTTGTCAAGACCGACCTGTCCGGTGCCCTGAATGA
ACTGCAAGACGAGGCAGCGCGGCTATCGTGGCTGGCCACGACGGGCGTTCCTTGCGCAGCTGTGCTCGAC
GTTGTCACTGAAGCGGGAAGGGACTGGCTGCTATTGGGCGAAGTGCCGGGGCAGGATCTCCTGTCATCTC
ACCTTGCTCCTGCCGAGAAAGTATCCATCATGGCTGATGCAATGCGGCGGCTGCATACGCTTGATCCGGC
TACCTGCCCATTCGACCACCAAGCGAAACATCGCATCGAGCGAGCACGTACTCGGATGGAAGCCGGTCTT
GTCGATCAGGATGATCTGGACGAAGAGCATCAGGGGCTCGCGCCAGCCGAACTGTTCGCCAGGCTCAAGG
CGAGCATGCCCGACGGCGAGGATCTCGTCGTGACCCATGGCGATGCCTGCTTGCCGAATATCATGGTGGA
AAATGGCCGCTTTTCTGGATTCATCGACTGTGGCCGGCTGGGTGTGGCGGACCGCTATCAGGACATAGCG
TTGGCTACCCGTGATATTGCTGAAGAGCTTGGCGGCGAATGGGCTGACCGCTTCCTCGTGCTTTACGGTA
TCGCCGCTCCCGATTCGCAGCGCATCGCCTTCTATCGCCTTCTTGACGAGTTCTTCTGAGCGGGACTCTG
GGGTTCGAAATGACCGACCAAGCGACGCCCAACCTGCCATCACGAGATTTCGATTCCACCGCCGCCTTCT
ATGAAAGGTTGGGCTTCGGAATCGTTTTCCGGGACGCCGGCTGGATGATCCTCCAGCGCGGGGATCTCAT
GCTGGAGTTCTTCGCCCACCCTAGGGGGAGGCTAACTGAAACACGGAAGGAGACAATACCGGAAGGAACC
CGCGCTATGACGGCAATAAAAAGACAGAATAAAACGCACGGTGTTGGGTCGTTTGTTCATAAACGCGGGG
TTCGGTCCCAGGGCTGGCACTCTGTCGATACCCCACCGAGACCCCATTGGGGCCAATACGCCCGCGTTTC
TTCCTTTTCCCCACCCCACCCCCCAAGTTCGGGTGAAGGCCCAGGGCTCGCAGCCAACGTCGGGGCGGCA
GGCCCTGCCATAGCCTCAGGTTACTCATATATACTTTAGATTGATTTAAAACTTCATTTTTAATTTAAAA
GGATCTAGGTGAAGATCCTTTTTGATAATCTCATGACCAAAATCCCTTAACGTGAGTTTTCGTTCCACTG
AGCGTCAGACCCCGTAGAAAAGATCAAAGGATCTTCTTGAGATCCTTTTTTTCTGCGCGTAATCTGCTGC
TTGCAAACAAAAAAACCACCGCTACCAGCGGTGGTTTGTTTGCCGGATCAAGAGCTACCAACTCTTTTTC
CGAAGGTAACTGGCTTCAGCAGAGCGCAGATACCAAATACTGTTCTTCTAGTGTAGCCGTAGTTAGGCCA
CCACTTCAAGAACTCTGTATCACCGCCTACATACCTCGCTCTGCTAATCCTGTTACCAGTGGCTGCTGCC
AGTGGCGATAAGTCGTGTCTTACCGGGTTGGACTCAAGACGATAGTTACCGGATAAGGCGCAGCGGTCGG
GCTGAACGGGGGGTTCGTGCACACAGCCCAGCTTGGAGCGAACGACCTACACCGAACTGAGATACCTACA
GCGTGAGCTATGAGAAAGCGCCACGCTTCCCGAAGGGAGAAAGGCGGACAGGTATCCGGTAAGCGGCAGG
GTCGGAACAGGAGAGCGCACGAGGGAGCTTCCAGGGGGAAACGCCTGGTATCTTTATAGTCCTGTCGGGT
TTCGCCACCTCTGACTTGAGCGTCGATTTTTGTGATGCTCGTCAGGGGGGCGGAGCCTATGGAAAAACGC
CAGCAACGCGGCCTTTTTACGGTTCCTGGCCTTTTGCTGGCCTTTTGCTCACATGTTCTTTCCTGCGTTA
TCCCCTGATTCTGTGGATAACCGTATTACCGCCATGCATTAGTTATTAATAGTAATCAATTACGGGGTCA
TTAGTTCATAGCCCATATATGGAGTTCCG
Features (pLannotate 1.2.2; 17 found; start..end, strand, type, name):
      1..304     +  enhancer       CMV enhancer: human cytomegalovirus immediate early enhancer
    305..508     +  promoter       CMV promoter: human cytomegalovirus (CMV) immediate early promoter
    543..1862    +  CDS            Htr6: 5HT6R_MOUSE - Experimental evidence at protein level: Swiss-Prot protein existence level 1. This is one of the several different receptors for 5- hydroxytryptamine (serotonin), a biogenic hormone that function as a neurotransmitter, a hormone, and a mitogen. The activity of this receptor is mediated by G proteins that stimulate adenylate cyclase. It has a high affinity for tricyclic psychotropic drugs (By similarity). Controls pyramidal neurons migration during corticogenesis, through the regulation of CDK5 activity (PubMed:25078650). Is an activator of TOR signaling (PubMed:23027611). From Mu
   1899..2606    +  CDS            mCherry: mCherry is a basic (constitutively fluorescent) red fluorescent protein published in 2004, derived from Discosoma sp.. It is reported to be a very rapidly-maturing monomer with low acid sensitivity.
   2620..3873    +  CDS            GCaMP6f (fragment): improved fluorescent protein-based calcium sensor (Chen et al., 2013)
   3876..3912    +  misc_feature   MCS (fragment): multiple cloning site
   3929..4013    +  CDS            large T antigen (fragment): large T antigen from SV40 (simian virus 40)
   4036..4157    +  polyA_signal   SV40 poly(A) signal: SV40 polyadenylation signal
   4191..4619    -  rep_origin     f1 ori (sequence partly withheld): f1 bacteriophage origin of replication; arrow indicates direction of (+) strand synthesis
   4646..4750    +  promoter       AmpR promoter: bla
   4752..5109    +  promoter       SV40 promoter: SV40 enhancer and early promoter
   5144..5938    +  CDS            NeoR/KanR: aminoglycoside phosphotransferase from Tn5; aph(3')-II (or nptII); confers resistance to neomycin, kanamycin, and G418 (Geneticin®)
   5959..6111    +  CDS            ble (fragment): BLE_KLEPN - Experimental evidence at protein level: Swiss-Prot protein existence level 1. Binding protein with a strong affinity to the bleomycin family of antibiotics. Binds to CL990; an antimitotic-antibiotic compound. From Klebsiella pneumoniae.
   6170..6217    +  polyA_signal   HSV TK poly(A) signal: herpes simplex virus thymidine kinase polyadenylation signal (Cole and Stacy, 1985)
   6308..6324    -  polyA_signal   bGH poly(A) signal (fragment): bovine growth hormone polyadenylation signal
   6546..7134    +  rep_origin     ori: high-copy-number ColE1/pMB1/pBR322/pUC origin of replication
   7249..7308    +  enhancer       CMV enhancer (fragment): human cytomegalovirus immediate early enhancer
