[The description below was written by a language model from this plasmid's Addgene catalogue record and pLannotate feature annotations shown in this document.]
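Description:
5HT6-mCherry-G-GECO1.0 is a mammalian expression plasmid built on the Clontech pmCherry-C1 backbone and designed as a fluorescent reporter of calcium inside primary cilia. It is propagated in E. coli through a high-copy ColE1/pUC-type origin. A single Tn5 NeoR/KanR (aminoglycoside phosphotransferase) cassette provides selection. This cassette is driven by tandem bacterial (AmpR) and SV40 early promoters and terminated by the HSV TK polyadenylation signal, giving kanamycin resistance in bacteria and G418 selection in mammalian cells. An f1 origin is also present. The short ble, bGH poly(A) and SV40 large T antigen fragments in the annotation appear to be backbone remnants or partial matches rather than functional parts.

The payload is a single open reading frame under the CMV immediate early enhancer and promoter, terminated by the SV40 poly(A) signal. It begins with the mouse serotonin receptor 5HT6 (Htr6), followed by mCherry and then the synthetic calcium indicator G-GECO1.0. The annotation tool labels this last segment as a GCaMP6f fragment, which probably reflects the shared GFP–calmodulin–M13 architecture of the two sensor families. Given the stated purpose, the 5HT6 moiety serves to carry the fusion into the primary cilium. G-GECO1.0 supplies a calcium-dependent green signal, while the calcium-insensitive mCherry acts as a red reference, for example for normalising to sensor abundance.

The catalogue lists a total size of 5,950 bp, counting only the roughly 1,250 bp G-GECO1.0 insert. The sequenced record is 7,308 nt, and the difference is about the length of the 5HT6 coding sequence.
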