Addgene plasmid #47500: 5HT6-mCherry-G-GECO1.0
Purpose: Fluorescent reporter for Ca2+ inside primary cilia with mCherry reference
Depositing lab: Takanari Inoue. Depositing organization: Johns Hopkins University and School of Medicine. Publication: Genetically encoded calcium indicator illuminates calcium dynamics in primary cilia. Su S, Phua SC, Derose R, Chiba S, Narita K, Kalugin PN, Katada T, Kontani K, Takeda S, Inoue T. Nat Methods. 2013 Sep 22. doi: 10.1038/nmeth.2647. PubMed 24056873.
Backbone
  Vector backbone: pmCherry-C1
  Backbone manufacturer: Clontech
  Backbone size w/o insert (bp): 4700
  Total vector size (bp): 5950
  Vector type: Mammalian Expression
  Selectable markers: Neomycin (select with G418)
Growth in bacteria
  Bacterial resistance: Kanamycin, 50 μg/mL
  Growth temperature: 37°C
  Growth strain: DH5alpha
  Copy number: Unknown
Gene/Insert
  Gene/Insert name: G-GECO1.0
  Species: Synthetic
  Insert size (bp): 1250
  Tag / fusion protein: 5HT6 (N terminal on insert); mCherry (N terminal on insert)
  Cloning method: Restriction Enzyme; 5′ cloning site BamHI (destroyed during cloning); 3′ cloning site EcoRI (not destroyed)
  Sequencing primers: 5′ GAACAGTACGAACGCGCC
Terms and licenses: Academic/Nonprofit Terms; Industry Terms: Not Available to Industry
How to cite: 5HT6-mCherry-G-GECO1.0 was a gift from Takanari Inoue (Addgene plasmid # 47500 ; http://n2t.net/addgene:47500 ; RRID:Addgene_47500)
