>Addgene plasmid #47500 | 5HT6-mCherry-G-GECO1.0 | depositor partial sequence | sequence record 67624 | GAACAGTACGAACGCGCC
NNNNNNNNNGNGGCNTGGNCGAGCTGTACAAGTCCGGACTCAGATCCACCATGGTCGACTCATCACGTCG
TAAGTGGAATAAGACAGGTCACGCAGTCAGAGCTATAGGTCGGCTGAGCTCACTCGAGAACGTCTATATC
AAGGCCGACAAGCAGAAGAACGGCATCAAGGCGAACTTCAAGATCCGCCACAACATCGAGGACGGCGGCG
TGCAGCTCGCCTACCACTACCAGCAGAACACCCCCATCGGCGACGGCCCCGTGCTGCTGCCCGACAACCA
CTACCTGAGCGTGCAGTCCATACTTTCGAAAGACCCCAACGAGAAGCGCGATCACATGGTCCTGCTGGAG
TTCGTGACCGCCGCCGGGATCACTCTCGGCATGGACGAGCTGTACAAGGGCGGTACCGGAGGGAGCATGG
TGAGCAAGGGCGAGGAGCTGTTCACCGGGGTGGTGCCCATCCAGGTCGAGCTGGACGGCGACGTAAACGG
CCACAAGTTCAGCGTGTCCGGCGAGGGTGAGGGCGATGCCACCTACGGCAAGCTGACCCTGAAGTTCATC
TGCACCACCGGCAAGCTGCCCGTGCCCTGGCCCACCCTCGTGACCACCCTGACCTACGGCGTGCAGTGCT
TCAGCCGCTACCCCGACCACATGAAGCAGCACGACTTCTTCAAGTCCGCCATGCCCGAAGGCTACATCCA
GGAGCGCACCATCTTCTTCAAGGACGACGGCAACTACAAGACCCGCGCCGAGGTGAAGTTCGAGGGCGAC
ACCCTGGTGAACCGCATCGAGCTGAAGGGCATCGACTTCAAGGAGGACGGCAACATCCTGGGGCACAAGC
TGGAGTACAACACGCGTGACCAACTGACTGAAGAGCAGATCGCAGAATTTAAAGAGGCTTTCTCCCTATT
TGACAAGGACGGGGATGGGACGATAACAACCAAGGAGCTGGGGACGGTGATGCGGTCTCTGGGGCAGAAC
CCCACAGAAGCAGAGCTGCAGGACATGATCAATGAAGTAGATGCCGACG
