>Addgene plasmid #47500 | 5HT6-mCherry-G-GECO1.0 | addgene partial sequence | sequence record 72098 | SV40pA-R 5'-GAAATTTGTGATGCTATTGC-3'
TTAACAACAACAATTGCATTCATTTTATGTTTCAGGTTCAGGGGGAGGTGTGGGAGGTTTTTTAAAGCAA
GTAAAACCTCTACAAATGTGGTATGGCTGATTATGATCAGTTATCTAGATCCGGTGGATCCCGGGCCCGC
GGTACCGTCGACTGCAGAATTCTTACTTCGCTGTCATCATTTGTACAAACTCTTCGTAGTTTACCTGACC
ATCCCCATCGATGTCTGCTACCCTGATCATTTCATCAACCTCTTCATCTGTTAACTTCTCTCCAAGGTTT
GTCATCACGTGGCGAAGCTCTGCTGCGCCGATGTAGCCATTGCCGTCCTTATCAAACACACGGAACGCTT
CTCTAATTTCTTCTTCACTGTCTGTGTCTTTCATTTTTCTTGCCATCATTGTCAGGAACTCAGGGAAGTC
GATTGTGCCGTCACCGTCGGCATCTACTTCATTGATCATGTCCTGCAGCTCTGCTTCTGTGGGGTTCTGC
CCCAGAGACCGCATCACCGTCCCCAGCTCCTTGGTTGTTATCGTCCCATCCCCGTCCTTGTCAAATAGGG
AGAAAGCCTCTTTAAATTCTGCGATCTGCTCTTCAGTCAGTTGGTCACGCGTGTTGTACTCCAGCTTGTG
CCCCAGGATGTTGCCGTCCTCCTTGAAGTCGATGCCCTTCAGCTCGATGCGGTTCACCAGGGTGTCGCCC
TCGAACTTCACCTCGGCGCGGGTCTTGTAGTTGCCGTCGTCCTTGAAGAAGATGGTGCGCTCCTGGATGT
AGCCTTCGGG
