>Addgene plasmid #47500 | 5HT6-mCherry-G-GECO1.0 | addgene partial sequence | sequence record 72117 | EGFP-C 5'-CATGGTCCTGCTGGAGTTCGTG-3'
AGGGCGGTACCGGAGGGAGCATGGTGAGCAAGGGCGAGGAGCTGTTCACCGGGGTGGTGCCCATCCAGGT
CGAGCTGGACGGCGACGTAAACGGCCACAAGTTCAGCGTGTCCGGCGAGGGTGAGGGCGATGCCACCTAC
GGCAAGCTGACCCTGAAGTTCATCTGCACCACCGGCAAGCTGCCCGTGCCCTGGCCCACCCTCGTGACCA
CCCTGACCTACGGCGTGCAGTGCTTCAGCCGCTACCCCGACCACATGAAGCAGCACGACTTCTTCAAGTC
CGCCATGCCCGAAGGCTACATCCAGGAGCGCACCATCTTCTTCAAGGACGACGGCAACTACAAGACCCGC
GCCGAGGTGAAGTTCGAGGGCGACACCCTGGTGAACCGCATCGAGCTGAAGGGCATCGACTTCAAGGAGG
ACGGCAACATCCTGGGGCACAAGCTGGAGTACAACACGCGTGACCAACTGACTGAAGAGCAGATCGCAGA
ATTTAAAGAGGCTTTCTCCCTATTTGACAAGGACGGGGATGGGACGATAACAACCAAGGAGCTGGGGACG
GTGATGCGGTCTCTGGGGCAGAACCCCACAGAAGCAGAGCTGCAGGACATGATCAATGAAGTAGATGCCG
ACGGTGACGGCACAATCGACTTCCCTGAGTTCCTGACAATGATGGCAAGAAAAATGAAAGACACAGACAG
TGAAGAAGAAATTAGAGAAGCGTTCCGTGTGTTTGATAAGGACGGCAATGGCTACATCGGCGCAGCAGAG
CTTCGCCACGTGATGACA
