>Addgene plasmid #47500 | 5HT6-mCherry-G-GECO1.0 | addgene partial sequence | sequence record 72118 | mCherry-F 5'-ccccgtaatgcagaagaaga-3'
CCTGAAGGGCGAGATCAAGCAGAGGCTGAAGCTGAAGGACGGCGGCCACTACGACGCTGAGGTCAAGACC
ACCTACAAGGCCAAGAAGCCCGTGCAGCTGCCCGGCGCCTACAACGTCAACATCAAGTTGGACATCACCT
CCCACAACGAGGACTACACCATCGTGGAACAGTACGAACGCGCCGAGGGCCGCCACTCCACCGGCGGCAT
GGACGAGCTGTACAAGTCCGGACTCAGATCCACCATGGTCGACTCATCACGTCGTAAGTGGAATAAGACA
GGTCACGCAGTCAGAGCTATAGGTCGGCTGAGCTCACTCGAGAACGTCTATATCAAGGCCGACAAGCAGA
AGAACGGCATCAAGGCGAACTTCAAGATCCGCCACAACATCGAGGACGGCGGCGTGCAGCTCGCCTACCA
CTACCAGCAGAACACCCCCATCGGCGACGGCCCCGTGCTGCTGCCCGACAACCACTACCTGAGCGTGCAG
TCCATACTTTCGAAAGACCCCAACGAGAAGCGCGATCACATGGTCCTGCTGGAGTTCGTGACCGCCGCCG
GGATCACTCTCGGCATGGACGAGCTGTACAAGGGCGGTACCGGAGGGAGCATGGTGAGCAAGGGCGAGGA
GCTGTTCACCGGGGTGGTGCCCATCCAGGTCGAGCTGGACGGCGACGTAAACGGCCACAAGTTCAGCGTG
TCCGGCGAGGGTGAGGGCGATGCCACCTACGGCAAGCTGACCCTGAAGTTCATCTGCACCACCGGCAAGC
T
