>Addgene plasmid #47500 | 5HT6-mCherry-G-GECO1.0 | addgene partial sequence | sequence record 72424 | CMV-F 5'-CGCAAATGGGCGGTAGGCGTG-3'
TTAGTGAACCGTCAGATCCGCTAGCGCCACCATGGTTCCAGAGCCCGGCCCTGTCAACAGTAGCACCCCA
GCCTGGGGCCCCGGGCCACCGCCAGCCCCAGGGGGCAGCGGCTGGGTGGCCGCTGCGCTGTGCGTGGTCA
TCGTGCTGACGGCAGCCGCCAATTCGCTGCTGATCGCGCTCATCTGCACGCAGCCCGCGCTGCGCAACAC
GTCTAACTTCTTCCTGGTGTCGCTCTTCACGTCGGACCTGATGGTGGGATTGGTGGTGATGCCCCCAGCC
ATGCTGAACGCGCTGTATGGGCGCTGGGTACTAGCTCGCGGCCTCTGTCTGCTTTGGACCGCCTTCGACG
TGATGTGCTGCAGCGCCTCCATTCTCAACCTCTGCCTCATCAGCCTGGACCGCTACCTGCTCATCCTCTC
GCCGCTGCGCTACAAGCTGCGCATGACAGCCCCGCGTGCCCTGGCGCTCATCCTGGGTGCCTGGAGCCTC
GCCGCGCTGGCCTCCTTCCTGCCCCTCTTGCTGGGCTGGCATGAACTGGGCAAAGCTCGAACATCTGCCC
CGGGCCAGTGCCGCCTATTGGCCAGCCTGCCTTATGTCCTCGTGGCGTCCGGCGTCACCTTTTTCCTGCC
TTCGGGTGCCATCTGCTTCACCTACTGCAGGATCTTGCTGGCTGCCCGCAAGCAGGCGGTGCAAGTGGCC
TCGCTCACCACGGGCACGGCTACGGCTGGCCAGGCCTTGGAAACCTTGCAGGTGCCCAGGACACCACGCC
CAGGGATGGAGTCTGCTGACAGTAGGCGTCTGACCACCAAGCATAGCAGG
